Addgene plasmid #161184: pDONR221-SLC25A42_STOP
Purpose: Gateway entry clone with codon-optimized ORF sequence for subcloning into custom expression vectors. Contains a STOP codon at the end of the codon-optimized ORF sequence.
Depositing lab: RESOLUTE Consortium & Giulio Superti-Furga. Depositing organization: CeMM Research Center for Molecular Medicine. Publication: The RESOLUTE consortium: unlocking SLC transporters for drug discovery. Superti-Furga G, Lackner D, Wiedmer T, Ingles-Prieto A, Barbosa B, Girardi E, Goldmann U, Gurtl B, Klavins K, Klimek C, Lindinger S, Lineiro-Retes E, Muller AC, Onstein S, Redinger G, Reil D, Sedlyarov V, Wolf G, Crawford M, Everley R, ... Steppan CM. Nat Rev Drug Discov. 2020 Jul;19(7):429-430. doi: 10.1038/d41573-020-00056-6. PubMed 32265506.
Backbone
  Vector backbone: pDONR221
  Backbone manufacturer: ThermoFisher Scientific
  Backbone size w/o insert (bp): 2550
  Vector type: Mammalian Expression
Growth in bacteria
  Bacterial resistance: Kanamycin, 50 μg/mL
  Growth temperature: 37°C
  Growth strain: NEB Stable
  Copy number: High Copy
Gene/Insert
  Gene/Insert name: SLC25A42 (alt name: MGC26694)
  Species: H. sapiens (human)
  Insert size (bp): 957
  Entrez Gene: SLC25A42 (a.k.a. MGC26694)
  Cloning method: Gateway Cloning
  Sequencing primers: 5′ M13-fwd; 3′ M13-rev
Terms and licenses: Academic/Nonprofit Terms; Industry Terms
Depositor comments: This plasmid contains a STOP codon at the end of the codon-optimized ORF. For the version of this plasmid that does not contain a STOP codon, please see Addgene plasmid 132018 For more information on the full Resolute plasmid collection, please see www.addgene.org/depositor-collections/re-solute/. Please provide your feedback on this plasmid to the RESOLUTE consortium by filling out their RESOLUTE repository feedback form: https://forms.office.com/Pages/ResponsePage.aspx?id=0e05yklzmkS7rjFGQL4N7z4feCLQvEJAmVcOCM_u885UN1JJRko0Ukg4TVQwNTZLOUxPQVJWT1NHUCQlQCN0PWcu
How to cite: pDONR221-SLC25A42_STOP was a gift from RESOLUTE Consortium & Giulio Superti-Furga (Addgene plasmid # 161184 ; http://n2t.net/addgene:161184 ; RRID:Addgene_161184)
