[The description below was written by a language model from this plasmid's Addgene catalogue record and pLannotate feature annotations shown in this document.]
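Description:
pDONR221-SLC25A42_STOP is a Gateway entry clone built on the pDONR221 backbone, carrying a codon-optimized open reading frame for human SLC25A42, a mitochondrial carrier that imports coenzyme A into mitochondria in exchange for intramitochondrial adenine nucleotides and adenosine 3',5'-diphosphate. The sequenced plasmid is about 3.5 kb. It is propagated in E. coli through a high-copy ColE1/pUC-type origin and selected with kanamycin via an aminoglycoside phosphotransferase (KanR) gene. The roughly 950 bp coding sequence sits between attL1 and attL2 sites, which are the substrates for the LR Clonase reaction that transfers the ORF directionally into any attR-containing destination vector. rrnB T1 and T2 terminators lie upstream of the cloning region, where they limit read-through transcription into the insert. A T7 promoter lies just beyond attL2 and points back towards the insert. Short lacI and lacZα fragments are annotated as backbone remnants and have no evident functional role. M13 forward and reverse priming sites are listed for sequencing across the insert.

Although the repository classifies it as a mammalian expression vector, the feature table shows no eukaryotic promoter or polyadenylation signal, so the plasmid serves as a shuttle for subcloning rather than for direct expression. The defining feature of this version is the stop codon retained at the end of the ORF, so after transfer the protein is produced with a native C-terminus or with N-terminal tags only. A companion clone lacking the stop codon exists for C-terminal fusions. The plasmid belongs to a large consortium collection of solute carrier ORFs assembled to support the study of SLC transporters and drug discovery.
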