Features (pLannotate 1.2.2; 10 found; start..end, strand, type, name):
      1..100     +  protein_bind   attL1: mutant version of attL; recombination site for the Gateway® LR reaction LR Clonase™
    106..1059    +  CDS            SLC25A42: S2542_HUMAN - Experimental evidence at protein level: Swiss-Prot protein existence level 1. Mitochondrial carrier mediating the transport of coenzyme A (CoA) in mitochondria in exchange for intramitochondrial (deoxy)adenine nucleotides and adenosine 3',5'-diphosphate. From Homo sapiens (Human).
   1064..1163    -  protein_bind   attL2: mutant version of attL; recombination site for the Gateway® LR reaction LR Clonase™
   1181..1199    -  promoter       T7 promoter: promoter for bacteriophage T7 RNA polymerase
   1333..2142    +  CDS            KanR: aminoglycoside phosphotransferase; aph(3')-Ia; confers resistance to kanamycin in bacteria or G418 (Geneticin®) in eukaryotes
   2289..2877    +  rep_origin     ori: high-copy-number ColE1/pMB1/pBR322/pUC origin of replication
   3060..3152    +  CDS            lacI (fragment): lac repressor; lacI; The lac repressor binds to the lac operator to inhibit transcription in E. coli. This inhibition can be relieved by adding lactose or isopropyl-β-D-thiogalactopyranoside (IPTG).
   3207..3234    -  terminator     rrnB T2 terminator: transcription terminator T2 from the E. coli rrnB gene
   3366..3409    +  terminator     rrnB T1 terminator: Escherichia coli rrnB; transcription terminator T1 from the E. coli rrnB gene
   3456..3492    -  CDS            lacZα (fragment): LacZα fragment of β-galactosidase; lacZ fragment
>Addgene plasmid #161184 | pDONR221-SLC25A42_STOP | addgene full sequence | sequence record 352200 | Addgene NGS Result
CAAATAATGATTTTATTTTGACTGATAGTGACCTGTTCGTTGCAACACATTGATGAGCAATGCTTTTTTA
TAATGCCAACTTTGTACAAAAAAGCAGGCTCCACCATGGGCAACGGCGTGAAGGAGGGACCCGTGCGGCT
GCACGAGGACGCAGAGGCCGTGCTGAGCTCCTCTGTGAGCTCCAAGCGCGATCACCGGCAGGTGCTGTCT
AGCCTGCTGAGCGGCGCCCTGGCAGGCGCCCTGGCAAAGACCGCAGTGGCACCTCTGGACAGAACAAAGA
TCATCTTCCAGGTGTCCTCTAAGCGGTTCAGCGCCAAGGAGGCCTTTCGGGTGCTGTACTATACCTACCT
GAACGAGGGCTTCCTGTCTCTGTGGAGAGGCAATAGCGCCACCATGGTGAGGGTGGTGCCTTACGCCGCC
ATCCAGTTTTCTGCCCACGAGGAGTATAAGCGCATCCTGGGCAGCTACTATGGCTTCCGGGGAGAGGCCC
TGCCACCTTGGCCAAGACTGTTTGCAGGCGCCCTGGCAGGAACCACAGCAGCATCCCTGACCTACCCACT
GGATCTGGTGAGAGCCAGGATGGCCGTGACACCTAAGGAGATGTATAGCAACATCTTCCACGTGTTTATC
AGAATCTCCAGGGAGGAGGGCCTGAAGACCCTGTACCACGGCTTTATGCCTACAGTGCTGGGCGTGATCC
CATACGCCGGCCTGAGCTTCTTTACCTATGAGACACTGAAGTCCCTGCACAGGGAGTACTCTGGCCGGAG
ACAGCCATATCCCTTCGAGCGCATGATCTTTGGAGCATGCGCAGGACTGATCGGACAGAGCGCCTCCTAC
CCACTGGACGTGGTGAGGCGCCGGATGCAGACCGCAGGAGTGACAGGATATCCAAGGGCATCTATCGCAC
GCACCCTGAGGACAATCGTGAGAGAGGAGGGAGCCGTGAGGGGACTGTATAAGGGCCTGTCCATGAATTG
GGTGAAGGGCCCCATCGCCGTGGGCATCTCTTTCACCACATTTGATCTGATGCAGATCCTGCTGCGGCAC
CTGCAGAGCTAAGACCCAGCTTTCTTGTACAAAGTTGGCATTATAAGAAAGCATTGCTTATCAATTTGTT
GCAACGAACAGGTCACTATCAGTCAAAATAAAATCATTATTTGCCATCCAGCTGATATCCCCTATAGTGA
GTCGTATTACATGGTCATAGCTGTTTCCTGGCAGCTCTGGCCCGTGTCTCAAAATCTCTGATGTTACATT
GCACAAGATAAAAATATATCATCATGAACAATAAAACTGTCTGCTTACATAAACAGTAATACAAGGGGTG
TTATGAGCCATATTCAACGGGAAACGTCGAGGCCGCGATTAAATTCCAACATGGATGCTGATTTATATGG
GTATAAATGGGCTCGCGATAATGTCGGGCAATCAGGTGCGACAATCTATCGCTTGTATGGGAAGCCCGAT
GCGCCAGAGTTGTTTCTGAAACATGGCAAAGGTAGCGTTGCCAATGATGTTACAGATGAGATGGTCAGAC
TAAACTGGCTGACGGAATTTATGCCTCTTCCGACCATCAAGCATTTTATCCGTACTCCTGATGATGCATG
GTTACTCACCACTGCGATCCCCGGAAAAACAGCATTCCAGGTATTAGAAGAATATCCTGATTCAGGTGAA
AATATTGTTGATGCGCTGGCAGTGTTCCTGCGCCGGTTGCATTCGATTCCTGTTTGTAATTGTCCTTTTA
ACAGCGATCGCGTATTTCGTCTCGCTCAGGCGCAATCACGAATGAATAACGGTTTGGTTGATGCGAGTGA
TTTTGATGACGAGCGTAATGGCTGGCCTGTTGAACAAGTCTGGAAAGAAATGCATAAACTTTTGCCATTC
TCACCGGATTCAGTCGTCACTCATGGTGATTTCTCACTTGATAACCTTATTTTTGACGAGGGGAAATTAA
TAGGTTGTATTGATGTTGGACGAGTCGGAATCGCAGACCGATACCAGGATCTTGCCATCCTATGGAACTG
CCTCGGTGAGTTTTCTCCTTCATTACAGAAACGGCTTTTTCAAAAATATGGTATTGATAATCCTGATATG
AATAAATTGCAGTTTCATTTGATGCTCGATGAGTTTTTCTAATCAGAATTGGTTAATTGGTTGTAACACT
GGCAGAGCATTACGCTGACTTGACGGGACGGCGCAAGCTCATGACCAAAATCCCTTAACGTGAGTTACGC
GTCGTTCCACTGAGCGTCAGACCCCGTAGAAAAGATCAAAGGATCTTCTTGAGATCCTTTTTTTCTGCGC
GTAATCTGCTGCTTGCAAACAAAAAAACCACCGCTACCAGCGGTGGTTTGTTTGCCGGATCAAGAGCTAC
CAACTCTTTTTCCGAAGGTAACTGGCTTCAGCAGAGCGCAGATACCAAATACTGTTCTTCTAGTGTAGCC
GTAGTTAGGCCACCACTTCAAGAACTCTGTAGCACCGCCTACATACCTCGCTCTGCTAATCCTGTTACCA
GTGGCTGCTGCCAGTGGCGATAAGTCGTGTCTTACCGGGTTGGACTCAAGACGATAGTTACCGGATAAGG
CGCAGCGGTCGGGCTGAACGGGGGGTTCGTGCACACAGCCCAGCTTGGAGCGAACGACCTACACCGAACT
GAGATACCTACAGCGTGAGCTATGAGAAAGCGCCACGCTTCCCGAAGGGAGAAAGGCGGACAGGTATCCG
GTAAGCGGCAGGGTCGGAACAGGAGAGCGCACGAGGGAGCTTCCAGGGGGAAACGCCTGGTATCTTTATA
GTCCTGTCGGGTTTCGCCACCTCTGACTTGAGCGTCGATTTTTGTGATGCTCGTCAGGGGGGCGGAGCCT
ATGGAAAAACGCCAGCAACGCGGCCTTTTTACGGTTCCTGGCCTTTTGCTGGCCTTTTGCTCACATGTTC
TTTCCTGCGTTATCCCCTGATTCTGTGGATAACCGTATTACCGCCTTTGAGTGAGCTGATACCGCTCGCC
GCAGCCGAACGACCGAGCGCAGCGAGTCAGTGAGCGAGGAAGCGGAAGAGCGCCCAATACGCAAACCGCC
TCTCCCCGCGCGTTGGCCGATTCATTAATGCAGCTGGCACGACAGGTTTCCCGACTGGAAAGCGGGCAGT
GAGCGCAACGCAATTAATACGCGTACCGCTAGCCAGGAAGAGTTTGTAGAAACGCAAAAAGGCCATCCGT
CAGGATGGCCTTCTGCTTAGTTTGATGCCTGGCAGTTTATGGCGGGCGTCCTGCCCGCCACCCTCCGGGC
CGTTGCTTCACAACGTTCAAATCCGCTCCCGGCGGATTTGTCCTACTCAGGAGAGCGTTCACCGACAAAC
AACAGATAAAACGAAAGGCCCAGTCTTCCGACTGAGCCTTTCGTTTTATTTGATGCCTGGCAGTTCCCTA
CTCTCGCGTTAACGCTAGCATGGATGTTTTCCCAGTCACGACGTTGTAAAACGACGGCCAGTCTTAAGCT
CGGGCCC
