>Addgene plasmid #161184 | pDONR221-SLC25A42_STOP | depositor partial sequence | sequence record 312303 | Codon-optimized ORF of SLC25A42
ATGGGCAACGGCGTGAAGGAGGGACCCGTGCGGCTGCACGAGGACGCAGAGGCCGTGCTGAGCTCCTCTG
TGAGCTCCAAGCGCGATCACCGGCAGGTGCTGTCTAGCCTGCTGAGCGGCGCCCTGGCAGGCGCCCTGGC
AAAGACCGCAGTGGCACCTCTGGACAGAACAAAGATCATCTTCCAGGTGTCCTCTAAGCGGTTCAGCGCC
AAGGAGGCCTTTCGGGTGCTGTACTATACCTACCTGAACGAGGGCTTCCTGTCTCTGTGGAGAGGCAATA
GCGCCACCATGGTGAGGGTGGTGCCTTACGCCGCCATCCAGTTTTCTGCCCACGAGGAGTATAAGCGCAT
CCTGGGCAGCTACTATGGCTTCCGGGGAGAGGCCCTGCCACCTTGGCCAAGACTGTTTGCAGGCGCCCTG
GCAGGAACCACAGCAGCATCCCTGACCTACCCACTGGATCTGGTGAGAGCCAGGATGGCCGTGACACCTA
AGGAGATGTATAGCAACATCTTCCACGTGTTTATCAGAATCTCCAGGGAGGAGGGCCTGAAGACCCTGTA
CCACGGCTTTATGCCTACAGTGCTGGGCGTGATCCCATACGCCGGCCTGAGCTTCTTTACCTATGAGACA
CTGAAGTCCCTGCACAGGGAGTACTCTGGCCGGAGACAGCCATATCCCTTCGAGCGCATGATCTTTGGAG
CATGCGCAGGACTGATCGGACAGAGCGCCTCCTACCCACTGGACGTGGTGAGGCGCCGGATGCAGACCGC
AGGAGTGACAGGATATCCAAGGGCATCTATCGCACGCACCCTGAGGACAATCGTGAGAGAGGAGGGAGCC
GTGAGGGGACTGTATAAGGGCCTGTCCATGAATTGGGTGAAGGGCCCCATCGCCGTGGGCATCTCTTTCA
CCACATTTGATCTGATGCAGATCCTGCTGCGGCACCTGCAGAGCTAA
